Addgene plasmid #167863: NAX_CAGGS_CAS9_Puro
Purpose: PiggyBac compatible plasmid expressing spCas9
Depositing lab: Alejandro Chavez & Nan Cher Yeo. Depositing organization: Columbia University. Publication: Generation and application of a versatile CRISPR toolkit for mammalian cell engineering. Nghi Dang , Alissa Lance-Byrne, Angela Tung, Xiaoge Guo, Ryan J Cecchi, Joanna Buchthal, Alejandro Chavez, Nan Cher Yeo. Synthetic Biology, Volume 6, Issue 1, 2021 10.1093/synbio/ysab033.
Backbone
  Vector backbone: pB-CAGGS
  Vector type: CRISPR
  Selectable markers: Puromycin
Growth in bacteria
  Bacterial resistance: Ampicillin, 100 μg/mL
  Growth temperature: 30°C
  Growth strain: NEB Stable
  Copy number: High Copy
Gene/Insert
  Gene/Insert name: Cas9
  Species: Synthetic
  Cloning method: Gibson Cloning
Terms and licenses: Academic/Nonprofit Terms; Industry Terms: Not Available to Industry
How to cite: NAX_CAGGS_CAS9_Puro was a gift from Alejandro Chavez & Nan Cher Yeo (Addgene plasmid # 167863 ; http://n2t.net/addgene:167863 ; RRID:Addgene_167863)
