[The description below was written by a language model from this plasmid's Addgene catalogue record and pLannotate feature annotations shown in this document.]
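Description:
NAX_CAGGS_CAS9_Puro is a piggyBac-compatible mammalian expression plasmid built on the pB-CAGGS backbone for delivering Streptococcus pyogenes Cas9. In bacteria it replicates from a high-copy ColE1/pUC-type origin and is selected with ampicillin through the β-lactamase gene. An f1 origin and remnants of the lac region (lac promoter, operator, CAP site, lacZα and lacI fragments) are carried over from the parental cloning vector. The annotated sequence is about 11.9 kb and is labelled a partial NGS result. The automated feature table does not call the piggyBac terminal repeats, so their positions are not documented here. The two short lambda phage "B" fragments flanking the mammalian cassettes appear to be stuffer or spurious matches rather than functional parts.

The payload consists of two independent mammalian transcription units. Cas9 is driven by the composite CAGGS promoter, made up of the CMV immediate-early enhancer, the chicken β-actin promoter (spanning the sequence origin) and the chimeric chicken β-actin/rabbit β-globin intron. This combination gives strong, broadly active expression. The Cas9 transcript ends at an HSV thymidine kinase polyadenylation signal. Downstream, an EF-1α core promoter expresses puromycin N-acetyltransferase, followed by an SV40 poly(A) signal, allowing puromycin selection of transfected cells. No guide RNA cassette is annotated, so guides must be supplied separately.

When co-delivered with a piggyBac transposase source, the cassette is intended to integrate into the genome, and puromycin selection then yields cell lines that stably express Cas9. The plasmid belongs to a CRISPR toolkit for mammalian cell engineering.
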