Features (pLannotate 1.2.2; 21 found; start..end, strand, type, name):
    117..1133    +  intron         chimeric intron: chimera between introns from chicken β-actin and rabbit β-globin
   1235..5338    +  CDS            cas9: CAS9_STRP1 - Also known as csn1 From Streptococcus pyogenes serotype M1.
   5470..5518    +  polyA_signal   HSV TK poly(A) signal: herpes simplex virus thymidine kinase polyadenylation signal (Cole and Stacy, 1985)
   5750..5961    +  promoter       EF-1α core promoter: core promoter for human elongation factor EF-1α
   5977..6576    +  CDS            PuroR: puromycin N-acetyltransferase; pac from Streptomyces alboniger; confers resistance to puromycin
   6595..6716    +  polyA_signal   SV40 poly(A) signal: SV40 polyadenylation signal
   6734..6826    +  ncRNA          G-CSF SLDE: Accession: RF00183 - G-CSF factor stem-loop destabilising element (SLDE)
   7523..7990    +  CDS            B (fragment): PORTL_LAMBD - Experimental evidence at protein level: Swiss-Prot protein existence level 1. Forms the portal vertex of the capsid (PubMed:6228056, PubMed:6232391). This portal plays critical roles in head assembly, genome packaging, neck/tail attachment, and genome ejection (Probable). The portal protein multimerizes as a single ring-shaped homododecamer arranged around a central channel (PubMed:6232391). Binds to the terminase subunits to form the packaging machine (PubMed:7799432). From Escherichia phage lambda (Bacteriophage lambda).
   8026..8048    -  protein_bind   lac operator (fragment): The lac repressor binds to the lac operator to inhibit transcription in E. coli. This inhibition can be relieved by adding lactose or isopropyl-β-D-thiogalactopyranoside (IPTG). lac repressor encoded by lacI
   8052..8082    -  promoter       lac promoter: promoter for the E. coli lac operon
   8097..8118    -  protein_bind   CAP binding site: CAP binding activates transcription in the presence of cAMP. E. coli catabolite activator protein
   8131..8223    -  CDS            lacI (fragment): lac repressor; lacI; The lac repressor binds to the lac operator to inhibit transcription in E. coli. This inhibition can be relieved by adding lactose or isopropyl-β-D-thiogalactopyranoside (IPTG).
   8406..8994    -  rep_origin     ori: high-copy-number ColE1/pMB1/pBR322/pUC origin of replication
   9165..10025   -  CDS            AmpR: β-lactamase; bla; confers resistance to ampicillin, carbenicillin, and related antibiotics
  10026..10130   -  promoter       AmpR promoter: bla
  10183..10611   -  rep_origin     f1 ori (sequence partly withheld): f1 bacteriophage origin of replication; arrow indicates direction of (+) strand synthesis
  10616..10771   -  CDS            lacZα (fragment): LacZα fragment of β-galactosidase; lacZ fragment
  10773..10892   +  CDS            B (fragment): PORTL_LAMBD - Experimental evidence at protein level: Swiss-Prot protein existence level 1. Forms the portal vertex of the capsid (PubMed:6228056, PubMed:6232391). This portal plays critical roles in head assembly, genome packaging, neck/tail attachment, and genome ejection (Probable). The portal protein multimerizes as a single ring-shaped homododecamer arranged around a central channel (PubMed:6232391). Binds to the terminase subunits to form the packaging machine (PubMed:7799432). From Escherichia phage lambda (Bacteriophage lambda).
  11382..11761   +  enhancer       CMV enhancer: human cytomegalovirus immediate early enhancer
  11763..3       +  promoter       chicken β-actin promoter (fragment) (across the origin): contains a 21-bp deletion relative to the standard chicken β-actin promoter
  11864..116     +  promoter       chicken β-actin promoter (fragment) (across the origin): contains a 21-bp deletion relative to the standard chicken β-actin promoter
>Addgene plasmid #167863 | NAX_CAGGS_CAS9_Puro | addgene full sequence | sequence record 354047 | Addgene Partial NGS Result
GGGCGAGGCGGAGAGGTGCGGCGGCAGCCAATCAGAGCGGCGCGCTCCGAAAGTTTCCTTTTATGGCGAG
GCGGCGGCGGCGGCGGCCCTATAAAAAGCGAAGCGCGCGGCGGGCGGGAGTCGCTGCGCGCTGCCTTCGC
CCCGTGCCCCGCTCCGCCGCCGCCTCGCGCCGCCCGCCCCGGCTCTGACTGACCGCGTTACTCCCACAGG
TGAGCGGGCGGGACGGCCCTTCTCCTCCGGGCTGTAATTAGCGCTTGGTTTAATGACGGCTTGTTTCTTT
TCTGTGGCTGCGTGAAAGCCTTGAGGGGCTCCGGGAGGGCCCTTTGTGCGGGGGGAGCGGCTCGGGGGGT
GCGTGCGTGTGTGTGTGCGTGGGGAGCGCCGCGTGCGGCTCCGCGCTGCCCGGCGGCTGTGAGCGCTGCG
GGCGCGGCGCGGGGCTTTTTGCGCTCCGCAGTGTGCGCGAGGGGAGCGCGGCCGGGGGCGGTGCCCCGCG
GTGCGGGGGGGGCTGCGAGGGGAACAAAGGCTGCGTGCGGGGTGTGTGCGTGGGGGGGTGAGCAGGGGGT
GTGGGCGCGTCGGTCGGGCTGCAACCCCCCCTGCACCCCCCTCCCCGAGTTGCTGAGCACGGCCCGGCTT
CGGGTGCGGGGCTCCGTACGGGGCGTGGCGCGGGGCTCGCCGTGCCGGGCGGGGGGTGGCGGCAGGTGGG
GGTGCCGGGCGGGGCGGGGCCGCCTCGGGCCGGGGAGGGCTCGGGGGAGGGGCGCGGCGGCCCCCGGAGC
GCCGGCGGCTGTCGAGGCGCGGCGAGCCGCAGCCATTGCCTTTTATGGTAATCGTGCGAGAGGGCGCAGG
GACTTCCTTTGTCCCAAATCTGTGCGGAGCCGAAATCTGGGAGGCGCCGCCGCACCCCCTCTAGCGGGCG
CGGGGCGAAGCGGTGCGGCGCCGGCAGGAAGGAAATGGGCGGGGAGGGCCTTCGTGCGTCGCCGCGCCGC
CGTCCCCTTCTCCCTCTCCAGCCTCGGGGCTGTCCGCGGGGGGACGGCTGCCTTCGGGGGGGACGGGGCA
GGGCGGGGTTCGGCTTCTGGCGTGTGACCGGCGGCTCTAGAGCCTCTGCTAACCATGTTCATGCCTTCTT
CTTTTTCCTACAGCTCCTGGGCAACGTGCTGGTTATTGTGCTGTCTCATCATTTTGGCAAAGAATCTAGA
TACCCTCGTAAAGGTCTAGAGCTAGCGAATTCGAATTTGCCACCATGGACAAGAAGTACTCCATTGGGCT
CGATATCGGCACAAACAGCGTCGGCTGGGCCGTCATTACGGACGAGTACAAGGTGCCGAGCAAAAAATTC
AAAGTTCTGGGCAATACCGATCGCCACAGCATAAAGAAGAACCTCATTGGCGCCCTCCTGTTCGACTCCG
GGGAGACGGCCGAAGCCACGCGGCTCAAAAGAACAGCACGGCGCAGATATACCCGCAGAAAGAATCGGAT
CTGCTACCTGCAGGAGATCTTTAGTAATGAGATGGCTAAGGTGGATGACTCTTTCTTCCATAGGCTGGAG
GAGTCCTTTTTGGTGGAGGAGGATAAAAAGCACGAGCGCCACCCAATCTTTGGCAATATCGTGGACGAGG
TGGCGTACCATGAAAAGTACCCAACCATATATCATCTGAGGAAGAAGCTTGTAGACAGTACTGATAAGGC
TGACTTGCGGTTGATCTATCTCGCGCTGGCGCATATGATCAAATTTCGGGGACACTTCCTCATCGAGGGG
GACCTGAACCCAGACAACAGCGATGTCGACAAACTCTTTATCCAACTGGTTCAGACTTACAATCAGCTTT
TCGAAGAGAACCCGATCAACGCATCCGGAGTTGACGCCAAAGCAATCCTGAGCGCTAGGCTGTCCAAATC
CCGGCGGCTCGAAAACCTCATCGCACAGCTCCCTGGGGAGAAGAAGAACGGCCTGTTTGGTAATCTTATC
GCCCTGTCACTCGGGCTGACCCCCAACTTTAAATCTAACTTCGACCTGGCCGAAGATGCCAAGCTTCAAC
TGAGCAAAGACACCTACGATGATGATCTCGACAATCTGCTGGCCCAGATCGGCGACCAGTACGCAGACCT
TTTTTTGGCGGCAAAGAACCTGTCAGACGCCATTCTGCTGAGTGATATTCTGCGAGTGAACACGGAGATC
ACCAAAGCTCCGCTGAGCGCTAGTATGATCAAGCGCTATGATGAGCACCACCAAGACTTGACTTTGCTGA
AGGCCCTTGTCAGACAGCAACTGCCTGAGAAGTACAAGGAAATTTTCTTCGATCAGTCTAAAAATGGCTA
CGCCGGATACATTGACGGCGGAGCAAGCCAGGAGGAATTTTACAAATTTATTAAGCCCATCTTGGAAAAA
ATGGACGGCACCGAGGAGCTGCTGGTAAAGCTTAACAGAGAAGATCTGTTGCGCAAACAGCGCACTTTCG
ACAATGGAAGCATCCCCCACCAGATTCACCTGGGCGAACTGCACGCTATCCTCAGGCGGCAAGAGGATTT
CTACCCCTTTTTGAAAGATAACAGGGAAAAGATTGAGAAAATCCTCACATTTCGGATACCCTACTATGTA
GGCCCCCTCGCCCGGGGAAATTCCAGATTCGCGTGGATGACTCGCAAATCAGAAGAGACCATCACTCCCT
GGAACTTCGAGGAAGTCGTGGATAAGGGGGCCTCTGCCCAGTCCTTCATCGAAAGGATGACTAACTTTGA
TAAAAATCTGCCTAACGAAAAGGTGCTTCCTAAACACTCTCTGCTGTACGAGTACTTCACAGTTTATAAC
GAGCTCACCAAGGTCAAATACGTCACAGAAGGGATGAGAAAGCCAGCATTCCTGTCTGGAGAGCAGAAGA
AAGCTATCGTGGACCTCCTCTTCAAGACGAACCGGAAAGTTACCGTGAAACAGCTCAAAGAAGACTATTT
CAAAAAGATTGAATGTTTCGACTCTGTTGAAATCAGCGGAGTGGAGGATCGCTTCAACGCATCCCTGGGA
ACGTATCACGATCTCCTGAAAATCATTAAAGACAAGGACTTCCTGGACAATGAGGAGAACGAGGACATTC
TTGAGGACATTGTCCTCACCCTTACGTTGTTTGAAGATAGGGAGATGATTGAAGAACGCTTGAAAACTTA
CGCTCATCTCTTCGACGACAAAGTCATGAAACAGCTCAAGAGGCGCCGATATACAGGATGGGGGCGGCTG
TCAAGAAAACTGATCAATGGGATCCGAGACAAGCAGAGTGGAAAGACAATCCTGGATTTTCTTAAGTCCG
ATGGATTTGCCAACCGGAACTTCATGCAGTTGATCCATGATGACTCTCTCACCTTTAAGGAGGACATCCA
GAAAGCACAAGTTTCTGGCCAGGGGGACAGTCTTCACGAGCACATCGCTAATCTTGCAGGTAGCCCAGCT
ATCAAAAAGGGAATACTGCAGACCGTTAAGGTCGTGGATGAACTCGTCAAAGTAATGGGAAGGCATAAGC
CCGAGAATATCGTTATCGAGATGGCCCGAGAGAACCAAACTACCCAGAAGGGACAGAAGAACAGTAGGGA
AAGGATGAAGAGGATTGAAGAGGGTATAAAAGAACTGGGGTCCCAAATCCTTAAGGAACACCCAGTTGAA
AACACCCAGCTTCAGAATGAGAAGCTCTACCTGTACTACCTGCAGAACGGCAGGGACATGTACGTGGATC
AGGAACTGGACATCAATCGGCTCTCCGACTACGACGTGGATCATATCGTGCCCCAGTCTTTTCTCAAAGA
TGATTCTATTGATAATAAAGTGTTGACAAGATCCGATAAAAATAGAGGGAAGAGTGATAACGTCCCCTCA
GAAGAAGTTGTCAAGAAAATGAAAAATTATTGGCGGCAGCTGCTGAACGCCAAACTGATCACACAACGGA
AGTTCGATAATCTGACTAAGGCTGAACGAGGTGGCCTGTCTGAGTTGGATAAAGCCGGCTTCATCAAAAG
GCAGCTTGTTGAGACACGCCAGATCACCAAGCACGTGGCCCAAATTCTCGATTCACGCATGAACACCAAG
TACGATGAAAATGACAAACTGATTCGAGAGGTGAAAGTTATTACTCTGAAGTCTAAGCTGGTCTCAGATT
TCAGAAAGGACTTTCAGTTTTATAAGGTGAGAGAGATCAACAATTACCACCATGCGCATGATGCCTACCT
GAATGCAGTGGTAGGCACTGCACTTATCAAAAAATATCCCAAGCTTGAATCTGAATTTGTTTACGGAGAC
TATAAAGTGTACGATGTTAGGAAAATGATCGCAAAGTCTGAGCAGGAAATAGGCAAGGCCACCGCTAAGT
ACTTCTTTTACAGCAATATTATGAATTTTTTCAAGACCGAGATTACACTGGCCAATGGAGAGATTCGGAA
GCGACCACTTATCGAAACAAACGGAGAAACAGGAGAAATCGTGTGGGACAAGGGTAGGGATTTCGCGACA
GTCCGGAAGGTCCTGTCCATGCCGCAGGTGAACATCGTTAAAAAGACCGAAGTACAGACCGGAGGCTTCT
CCAAGGAAAGTATCCTCCCGAAAAGGAACAGCGACAAGCTGATCGCACGCAAAAAAGATTGGGACCCCAA
GAAATACGGCGGATTCGATTCTCCTACAGTCGCTTACAGTGTACTGGTTGTGGCCAAAGTGGAGAAAGGG
AAGTCTAAAAAACTCAAAAGCGTCAAGGAACTGCTGGGCATCACAATCATGGAGCGATCAAGCTTCGAAA
AAAACCCCATCGACTTTCTCGAGGCGAAAGGATATAAAGAGGTCAAAAAAGACCTCATCATTAAGCTTCC
CAAGTACTCTCTCTTTGAGCTTGAAAACGGCCGGAAACGAATGCTCGCTAGTGCGGGCGAGCTGCAGAAA
GGTAACGAGCTGGCACTGCCCTCTAAATACGTTAATTTCTTGTATCTGGCCAGCCACTATGAAAAGCTCA
AAGGGTCTCCCGAAGATAATGAGCAGAAGCAGCTGTTCGTGGAACAACACAAACACTACCTTGATGAGAT
CATCGAGCAAATAAGCGAATTCTCCAAAAGAGTGATCCTCGCCGACGCTAACCTCGATAAGGTGCTTTCT
GCTTACAATAAGCACAGGGATAAGCCCATCAGGGAGCAGGCAGAAAACATTATCCACTTGTTTACTCTGA
CCAACTTGGGCGCGCCTGCAGCCTTCAAGTACTTCGACACCACCATAGACAGAAAGCGGTACACCTCTAC
AAAGGAGGTCCTGGACGCCACACTGATTCATCAGTCAATTACGGGGCTCTATGAAACAAGAATCGACCTC
TCTCAGCTCGGTGGAGACAGCAGGGCTGACCCCAAGAAGAAGAGGAAGGTGTGAAAGGGTTCGATCCCTA
CCGGTTAGTAATGAGTTTAAACGGGGGAGGCTAACTGAAACACGGAAGGAGACAATACCGGAAGGAACCC
GCGCTATGACGGCAATAAAAAGACAGAATAAAACGCACGGGTGTTGGGTCGTTTGTTCATAAACGCGGGG
TTCGGTCCCAGGGCTGGCACTCTGTCGATACCCCACCGAGACCCCATTGGGGCCAATACGCCCGCGTTTC
TTCCTTTTCCCCACCCCACCCCCCAAGTTCGGGTGAAGGCCCAGGGCTCGCAGCCAACGTCGGGGCGGCA
GGCCCTGCCATAGCAGATCTGCGAAATCGGATCCGCGGCCGCACTGATTCTAGCTGCAGAGGCTCCGGTG
CCCGTCAGTGGGCAGAGCGCACATCGCCCACAGTCCCCGAGAAGTTGGGGGGAGGGGTCGGCAATTGAAC
CGGTGCCTAGAGAAGGTGGCGCGGGGTAAACTGGGAAAGTGATGTCGTGTACTGGCTCCGCCTTTTTCCC
GAGGGTGGGGGAGAACCGTATATAAGTGCAGTAGTCGCCGTGAACGTTCTTTTTCGCAACGGGTTTGCCG
CCAGAACACAGGATCCTCGAGCCACCATGACCGAGTACAAGCCCACGGTGCGCCTCGCCACCCGCGACGA
CGTCCCCCGGGCCGTACGCACCCTCGCCGCCGCGTTCGCCGACTACCCCGCCACGCGCCACACCGTCGAC
CCGGACCGCCACATCGAGCGGGTCACCGAGCTGCAAGAACTCTTCCTCACGCGCGTCGGGCTCGACATCG
GCAAGGTGTGGGTCGCGGACGACGGCGCCGCGGTGGCGGTCTGGACCACGCCGGAGAGCGTCGAAGCGGG
GGCGGTGTTCGCCGAGATCGGCCCGCGCATGGCCGAGTTGAGCGGTTCCCGGCTGGCCGCGCAGCAACAG
ATGGAAGGCCTCCTGGCGCCGCACCGGCCCAAGGAGCCCGCGTGGTTCCTGGCCACCGTCGGCGTCTCGC
CCGACCACCAGGGCAAGGGTCTGGGCAGCGCCGTCGTGCTCCCCGGAGTGGAGGCGGCCGAGCGCGCCGG
GGTGCCCGCCTTCCTGGAGACCTCCGCGCCCCGCAACCTCCCCTTCTACGAGCGGCTCGGCTTCACCGTC
ACCGCCGACGTCGAGGTGCCCGAAGGACCGCGCACCTGGTGCATGACCCGCAAGCCCGGTGCCTGAATCT
AGTGTCGACAAGTTAACTTGTTTATTGCAGCTTATAATGGTTACAAATAAAGCAATAGCATCACAAATTT
CACAAATAAAGCATTTTTTTCACTGCATTCTAGTTGTGGTTTGTCCAAACTCATCAATGTATCTTATCAT
GTCTGGAATTGACTCAAATGATGTCAATTAGTCTATCAGAAGCTCATCTGGTCTCCCTTCCGGGGGACAA
GACATCCCTGTTTAATATTTAAACAGCAGTGTTCCCAAACTGGGTTCTTATATCCCTTGCTCTGGTCAAC
CAGGTTGCAGGGTTTCCTGTCCTCACAGGAACGAAGTCCCTAAAGAAACAGTGGCAGCCAGGTTTAGCCC
CGGAATTGACTGGATTCCTTTTTTAGGGCCCATTGGTATGGCTTTTTCCCCGTATCCCCCCAGGTGTCTG
CAGGCTCAAAGAGCAGCGAGAAGCGTTCAGAGGAAAGCGATCCCGTGCCACCTTCCCCGTGCCCGGGCTG
TCCCCGCACGCTGCCGGCTCGGGGATGCGGGGGGAGCGCCGGACCGGAGCGGAGCCCCGGGCGGCTCGCT
GCTGCCCCCTAGCGGGGGAGGGACGTAATTACATCCCTGGGGGCTTTGGGGGGGGGCTGTCCCTGATATC
TATAACAAGAAAATATATATATAATAAGTTATCACGTAAGTAGAACATGAAATAACAATATAATTATCGT
ATGAGTTAAATCTTAAAAGTCACGTAAAAGATAATCATGCGTCATTTTGACTCACGCGGTCGTTATAGTT
CAAAATCAGTGACACTTACCGCATTGACAAGCACGCCTCACGGGAGCTCCAAGCGGCGACTGAGATGTCC
TAAATGCACAGCGACGGATTCGCGCTATTTAGAAAGAGAGAGCAATATTTCAAGAATGCATGCGTCAATT
TTACGCAGACTATCTTTCTAGGGTTAATCTAGCTGCATCAGGATCATATCGTCGGGTCTTTTTTCCGGCT
CAGTCATCGCCCAAGCTGGCGCTATCTGGGCATCGGGGAGGAAGAAGCCCGTGCCTTTTCCCGCGAGGTT
GAAGCGGCATGGAAAGAGTTTGCCGAGGATGACTGCTGCTGCATTGACGTTGAGCGAAAACGCACGTTTA
CCATGATGATTCGGGAAGGTGTGGCCATGCACGCCTTTAACGGTGAACTGTTCGTTCAGGCCACCTGGGA
TACCAGTTCGTCGCGGCTTTTCCGGACACAGTTCCGGATGGTCAGCCCGAAGCGCATCAGCAACCCGAAC
AATACCGGCGACAGCCGGAACTGCCGTGCCGGTGTGCAGATTAATGACAGCGGTGCGGCGCTGGGATATT
ACGTCAGCGAGGACGGGTATCCTGGCTGGATGCCGCAGAAATGGACATGGATACCCCGTGAGTTACCCGG
CGGGCGCGCTTGGCGTAATCATGGTCATAGCTGTTTCCTGTGTGAAATTGTTATCCGCTCACAATTCCAC
ACAACATACGAGCCGGAAGCATAAAGTGTAAAGCCTGGGGTGCCTAATGAGTGAGCTAACTCACATTAAT
TGCGTTGCGCTCACTGCCCGCTTTCCAGTCGGGAAACCTGTCGTGCCAGCTGCATTAATGAATCGGCCAA
CGCGCGGGGAGAGGCGGTTTGCGTATTGGGCGCTCTTCCGCTTCCTCGCTCACTGACTCGCTGCGCTCGG
TCGTTCGGCTGCGGCGAGCGGTATCAGCTCACTCAAAGGCGGTAATACGGTTATCCACAGAATCAGGGGA
TAACGCAGGAAAGAACATGTGAGCAAAAGGCCAGCAAAAGGCCAGGAACCGTAAAAAGGCCGCGTTGCTG
GCGTTTTTCCATAGGCTCCGCCCCCCTGACGAGCATCACAAAAATCGACGCTCAAGTCAGAGGTGGCGAA
ACCCGACAGGACTATAAAGATACCAGGCGTTTCCCCCTGGAAGCTCCCTCGTGCGCTCTCCTGTTCCGAC
CCTGCCGCTTACCGGATACCTGTCCGCCTTTCTCCCTTCGGGAAGCGTGGCGCTTTCTCATAGCTCACGC
TGTAGGTATCTCAGTTCGGTGTAGGTCGTTCGCTCCAAGCTGGGCTGTGTGCACGAACCCCCCGTTCAGC
CCGACCGCTGCGCCTTATCCGGTAACTATCGTCTTGAGTCCAACCCGGTAAGACACGACTTATCGCCACT
GGCAGCAGCCACTGGTAACAGGATTAGCAGAGCGAGGTATGTAGGCGGTGCTACAGAGTTCTTGAAGTGG
TGGCCTAACTACGGCTACACTAGAAGAACAGTATTTGGTATCTGCGCTCTGCTGAAGCCAGTTACCTTCG
GAAAAAGAGTTGGTAGCTCTTGATCCGGCAAACAAACCACCGCTGGTAGCGGTGGTTTTTTTGTTTGCAA
GCAGCAGATTACGCGCAGAAAAAAAGGATCTCAAGAAGATCCTTTGATCTTTTCTACGGGGTCTGACGCT
CAGTGGAACGAAAACTCACGTTAAGGGATTTTGGTCATGAGATTATCAAAAAGGATCTTCACCTAGATCC
TTTTAAATTAAAAATGAAGTTTTAAATCAATCTAAAGTATATATGAGTAAACTTGGTCTGACAGTTACCA
ATGCTTAATCAGTGAGGCACCTATCTCAGCGATCTGTCTATTTCGTTCATCCATAGTTGCCTGACTCCCC
GTCGTGTAGATAACTACGATACGGGAGGGCTTACCATCTGGCCCCAGTGCTGCAATGATACCGCGAGACC
CACGCTCACCGGCTCCAGATTTATCAGCAATAAACCAGCCAGCCGGAAGGGCCGAGCGCAGAAGTGGTCC
TGCAACTTTATCCGCCTCCATCCAGTCTATTAATTGTTGCCGGGAAGCTAGAGTAAGTAGTTCGCCAGTT
AATAGTTTGCGCAACGTTGTTGCCATTGCTACAGGCATCGTGGTGTCACGCTCGTCGTTTGGTATGGCTT
CATTCAGCTCCGGTTCCCAACGATCAAGGCGAGTTACATGATCCCCCATGTTGTGCAAAAAAGCGGTTAG
CTCCTTCGGTCCTCCGATCGTTGTCAGAAGTAAGTTGGCCGCAGTGTTATCACTCATGGTTATGGCAGCA
CTGCATAATTCTCTTACTGTCATGCCATCCGTAAGATGCTTTTCTGTGACTGGTGAGTACTCAACCAAGT
CATTCTGAGAATAGTGTATGCGGCGACCGAGTTGCTCTTGCCCGGCGTCAATACGGGATAATACCGCGCC
ACATAGCAGAACTTTAAAAGTGCTCATCATTGGAAAACGTTCTTCGGGGCGAAAACTCTCAAGGATCTTA
CCGCTGTTGAGATCCAGTTCGATGTAACCCACTCGTGCACCCAACTGATCTTCAGCATCTTTTACTTTCA
CCAGCGTTTCTGGGTGAGCAAAAACAGGAAGGCAAAATGCCGCAAAAAAGGGAATAAGGGCGACACGGAA
ATGTTGAATACTCATACTCTTCCTTTTTCAATATTATTGAAGCATTTATCAGGGTTATTGTCTCATGAGC
GGATACATATTTGAATGTATTTAGAAAAATAAACAAATAGGGGTTCCGCGCACATTTCCCCGAAAAGTGC
CACCTAAATTGTAAGCGTTAATATTTTGTTAAAATTCGCGTTAAATTTTTGTTAAATCAGCTCATTTTTT
AACCAATAGGCCGAAATCGGCAAAATCCCTTATAAATCAAAAGAATAGACCGAGATAGGGT
[37 nt withheld, positions 10282-10318]
AAAGAACGTGGACTCCAACGTCAAAGG
[49 nt withheld, positions 10346-10394]
T
[91 nt withheld, positions 10396-10486]
G
[124 nt withheld, positions 10488-10611]
CCCATTCGCCATTCAGGCTGCGCAACTGTTGGGAAGGGCGATCGGTGCGGGCCTCTTCGCTATTACGCCA
GCTGGCGAAAGGGGGATGTGCTGCAAGGCGATTAAGTTGGGTAACGCCAGGGTTTTCCCAGTCACGACGT
TGTAAAACGACGGCCAGTGAGCGCGCCTCGTTCATTCACGTTTTTGAACCCGTGGAGGACGGGCAGACTC
GCGGTGCAAATGTGTTTTACAGCGTGATGGAGCAGATGAAGATGCTCGACACGCTGCAGAACACGCAGCT
AGATTAACCCTAGAAAGATAATCATATTGTGACGTACGTTAAAGATAATCATGTGTAAAATTGACGCATG
TGTTTTATCGGTCTGTATATCGAGGTTTATTTATTAATTTGAATAGATATTAAGTTTTATTATATTTACA
CTTACATACTAATAATAAATTCAACAAACAATTTATTTATGTTTATTTATTTATTAAAAAAAACAAAAAC
TCAAAATTTCTTCTATAAAGTAACAAAACTTTTATGAGGGACAGCCCCCCCCCAAAGCCCCCAGGGATGT
AATTACGTCCCTCCCCCGCTAGGGGGCAGCAGCGAGCCGCCCGGGGCTCCGCTCCGGTCCGGCGCTCCCC
CCGCATCCCCGAGCCGGCAGCGTGCGGGGACAGCCCGGGCACGGGGAAGGTGGCACGGGATCGCTTTCCT
CTGAACGCTTCTCGCTGCTCTTTGAGCCTGCAGACACCTGGGGGGATACGGGGAAAAGGCCTCCACGGCC
GACATTGATTATTGACTAGTTATTAATAGTAATCAATTACGGGGTCATTAGTTCATAGCCCATATATGGA
GTTCCGCGTTACATAACTTACGGTAAATGGCCCGCCTGGCTGACCGCCCAACGACCCCCGCCCATTGACG
TCAATAATGACGTATGTTCCCATAGTAACGCCAATAGGGACTTTCCATTGACGTCAATGGGTGGAGTATT
TACGGTAAACTGCCCACTTGGCAGTACATCAAGTGTATCATATGCCAAGTACGCCCCCTATTGACGTCAA
TGACGGTAAATGGCCCGCCTGGCATTATGCCCAGTACATGACCTTATGGGACTTTCCTACTTGGCAGTAC
ATCTACGTATTAGTCATCGCTATTACCATGGTCGAGGTGAGCCCCACGTTCTGCTTCACTCTCCCCATCT
CCCCCCCCTCCCCACCCCCAATTTTGTATTTATTTATTTTTTAATTATTTTGTGCAGCGATGGGGGCGGG
GGG
